>Addgene plasmid #146829 | pAc5.1B-EGFP-DmGW182-delDUF-dsRNAres_L | depositor full sequence | sequence record 289276 | Full Sequence
CTTCAAGGAATTAATTCTATATTCTAAAAACACAAATGATACTTCTAAAAAAAATCATGAATGGCATCAA
CTCTGAATCAAATCTTTGCAGATGCACCTACTTCTCATTTCCACTGTCACATCATTTTTCCAGATCTCGC
TGCCTGTTATGTGGCCCACAAACCAAGACACGTTTTATGGCCATTAAAGCTGGCTGATCGTCGCCAAACA
CCAAATACATATCAATATGTACATTCGAGAAAGAAGCGATCAAAGAAGCGTCTTCGGGCGAGTAGGAGAA
TGCGGAGGAGAAGGAGAACGAGCTGATCTAGTATCTCTCCACAATCCAATGCCAACTGACCAACTGGCCA
TATTCGGAGCAATTTGAAGCCAATTTCCATCGCCTGGCGATCGCTCCATTCTTGGCTATATGTTTTTCAC
CGTTCCCGGGGCCATTTTCAAAGACTCGTCGGTAAGATAAGATTGTGTCACTCGCTGTCTCTCTTCATTT
GTCGAAGAATGCTGAGGAATTTCGCGATGACGTCGGCGAGTATTTTGAAGAATGAGAATAATTTGTATTT
ATACGAAAATCAGTTAGTGGAATTTTCTACAAAAACATGTTATCTATAGATAATTTTGTTGCAAAATATG
TTGACTATGACAAAGATTGTATGTATATACCTTTAATGTATTCTCATTTTCTTATGTATTTATAATGGCA
ATGATGATACTGATGATATTTTAAGATGATGCCAGACCACAGGCTGATTTCTGCGTCTTTTGCCGAACGC
AGTGCATGTGCGGTTGTTGTTTTTTGGAATAGTTTCAATTTTCGGACTGTCCGCTTTGATTTCAGTTTCT
TGGCTTATTCAAAAAGCAAAGTAAAGCCAAAAAAGCGAGATGGCAATACCAAATGCGGCAAAACGGTAGT
GGAAGGAAAGGGGTGCGGGGCAGCGGAAGGAAGGGTGGGGCGGGGCGTGGCGGGGTCTGTGGCTGGGCGC
GACGTCACCGACGTTGGAGCCACTCCTTTGACCATGTGTGCGTGTGTGTATTATTCGTGTCTCGCCACTC
GCCGGTTGTTTTTTTCTTTTTATCTCGCTCTCTCTAGCGCCATCTCGTACGCATGCTCAACGCACCGCAT
GTTGCCGTGTCCTTTATGCGTCATTTTGGCTCGAAATAGGCAATTATTTAAACAAAGATTAGTCAACGAA
AACGCTAAAATAAATAAGTCTACAATATGGTTACTTATTGCCATGTGTGTGCAGCCAACGATAGCAACAA
AAGCAACAACACAGTGGCTTTCCCTCTTTCACTTTTTGTTTGCAAGCGCGTGCGAGCAAGACGGCACGAC
CGGCAAACGCAATTACGCTGACAAAGAGCAGACGAAGTTTTGGCCGAAAAACATCAAGGCGCCTGATACG
AATGCATTTGCAATAACAATTGCGATATTTAATATTGTTTATGAAGCTGTTTGACTTCAAAACACACAAA
AAAAAAAATAAAACAAATTATTTGAAAGAGAATTAGGAATCGGACAGCTTATCGTTACGGGCTAACAGCA
CACCGAGACGAAATAGCTTACCTGACGTCACAGCCTCTGGAAGAACTGCCGCCAAGCAGAGAGAGAGAGA
AAAAGAGGGAGAGCAGCTTAGACCGCATGTGCTTGTGTGTGAGGCGTCTCTCTCTTCGTCTCCTGTTTGC
GCAAACGCATAGACTGCACTGAGAAAATCGATTACCTATTTTTTATGAATGAATATTTGCACTATTACTA
TTCAAAACTATTAAGATAGCAATCACATTCAATAGCCAAATACTATACCACCTGAGCGATGCAACGAAAT
GATCAATTTGAGCAAAAATGCTGCATATTTAGGACGGCATCATTATAGAAATGCTTCTTGCTGTGTACTT
TTCTCTCGTCTGGCAGCTGTTTCGCCGTTATTGTTAAAACCGGCTTAAGTTAGGTGTGTTTTCTACGACT
AGTGATGCCCCTACTAGAAGATGTGTGTTGCACAAATGTCCCTGAATAACCAATTTGAAGTGCAGATAGC
AGTAAACGTAAGCTAATATGAATATTATTTAACTGTAATGTTTTAATATCGCTGGACATTACTAATAAAC
CCACTATAAACACATGTACATATGTATGTTTTGGCATACAATGAGTAGTTGGGGAAAAAATGTGTAAAAG
CACCGTGACCATCACAGCATAAAGATAACCAGCTGAAGTATCGAATATGAGTAACCCCCAAATTGAATCA
CATGCCGCAACTGATAGGACCCATGGAAGTACACTCTTCATGGCGATATACAAGACACACACAAGCACGA
ACACCCAGTTGCGGAGGAAATTCTCCGTAAATGAAAACCCAATCGGCGAACAATTCATACCCATATATGG
TAAAAGTTTTGAACGCGACTTGAGAGCGGAGAGCATTGCGGCTGATAAGGTTTTAGCGCTAAGCGGGCTT
TATAAAACGGGCTGCGGGACCAGTTTTCATATCACTACCGTTTGAGTTCTTGTGCTGTGTGGATACTCCT
CCCGACACAAAGCCGCTCCATCAGCCAGCAGTCGTCTAATCCAGAGACCCCGGATCGGGGTACCAACATG
GTGAGCAAGGGCGAGGAGCTGTTCACCGGGGTGGTGCCCATCCTGGTCGAGCTGGACGGCGACGTAAACG
GCCACAAGTTCAGCGTGTCCGGCGAGGGCGAGGGCGATGCCACCTACGGCAAGCTGACCCTGAAGTTCAT
CTGCACCACCGGCAAGCTGCCCGTGCCCTGGCCCACCCTCGTGACCACCCTGACCTACGGCGTGCAGTGC
TTCAGCCGCTACCCCGACCACATGAAGCAGCACGACTTCTTCAAGTCCGCCATGCCCGAAGGCTACGTCC
AGGAGCGCACCATCTTCTTCAAGGACGACGGCAACTACAAGACCCGCGCCGAGGTGAAGTTCGAGGGCGA
CACCCTGGTGAACCGCATCGAGCTGAAGGGCATCGACTTCAAGGAGGACGGCAACATCCTGGGGCACAAG
CTGGAGTACAACTACAACAGCCACAACGTCTATATCATGGCCGACAAGCAGAAGAACGGCATCAAGGTGA
ACTTCAAGATCCGCCACAACATCGAGGACGGCAGCGTGCAGCTCGCCGACCACTACCAGCAGAACACCCC
CATCGGCGACGGCCCCGTGCTGCTGCCCGACAACCACTACCTGAGCACCCAGTCCGCCCTGAGCAAAGAC
CCCAACGAGAAGCGCGATCACATGGTCCTGCTGGAGTTCGTGACCGCCGCCGGGATCACTCTCGGCATGG
ACGAGCTGTACAAGCCAAGCTTGAATTCTGCAGATATCCAGCACAGTGGCGGCCGCATGCGTGAAGCCCT
TTTTTCCCAAGATGGCTGGGGCTGTCAGCATGTTAACCAGGATACTAATTGGGAAGTTCCCAGTTCGCCA
GAACCAGCCAATAAGGATGCACCCGGTCCACCAATGTGGAAGCCAAGCATTAACAATGGTACTGATCTTT
GGGAGTCCAATTTGAGAAACGGAGGTCAGCCGGCCGCACAGCAAGTTCCAAAGCCGTCGTGGGGTCATAC
ACCATCCTCTAACTTAGGTGGAACATGGGGTGAGGACGACGATGGCGCCGATAGTAGTAGTGTGTGGACT
GGAGGAGCTGTTAGCAACGCGGGATCCGGAGCTGCAGTGGGAGTAAACCAAGCCGGAGTTAATGTCGGTC
CAGGCGGTGTTGTTTCGTCTGGCGGACCTCAGTGGGGACAAGGTGTCGTTGGCGTCGGACTTGGATCAAC
TGGCGGAAATGGTTCCAGTAACATTACAGGCTCTTCGGGCGTTGCCACGGGAAGCAGTGGCAATTCAAGT
AATGCCGGAAATGGATGGGGCGATCCACGCGAGATTCGTCCACTGGGCGTCGGAGGATCGATGGACATCC
GTAACGTCGAGCACCGTGGAGGAAATGGATCAGGCGCCACATCCAGTGACCCGCGTGATATCCGTATGAT
TGACCCACGCGATCCAATCCGGGGCGACCCACGCGGCATTTCAGGACGCCTCAACGGTACGTCAGAGATG
TGGGGACACCACCCGCAGATGTCGCACAATCAACTGCAGGGAATTAATAAGATGGTCGGACAGAGCGTTG
CGACAGCTAGTACGAGCGTTGGCACGTCAGGATCCGGAATTGGACCAGGCGGACCGGGACCAAGCACGGT
TTCGGGAAACATTCCGACGCAATGGGGTCCAGCCCAGCCCGTTAGTGTCGGAGTTAGCGGACCGAAGGAT
ATGTCGAAGCAAATTAGCGGCTGGGAAGAGCCGTCGCCTCCCCCACAACGCCGTAGCATCCCAAATTATG
ACGACGGAACGTCCCTCTGGGGACAACAGACACGCGTCCCGGCCGCTAGTGGACATTGGAAGGATATGAC
AGACTCCATTGGACGCAGCAGCCACCTGATGCGCGGACAGAGTCAGACCGGCGGAATTGGCATTGCTGGA
GTTGGAAATAGCAATGTTCCAGTGGGAGCCAATCCAAGTAATCCTATAAGCAGTGTAGTTGGACCTCAAG
CCCGGATTCCATCTGTGGGCGGCGTACAACACAAACCAGACGGCGGCGCTATGTGGGTGCATTCCGGCAA
TGTAGGTGGCAGAAATAATGTTGCTGCTGTTACTACTTGGGGAGATGACACTCATAGCGTTAATGTCGGC
GCTCCCAGCAGTGGCAGTGTATCCAGCAACAATTGGGTTGATGACAAGTCCAACTCAACCTTGGCACAAA
ACTCTTGGAGCGACCCGGCCCCTGTTGGAGTTAGTTGGGGCAATAAGCAAAGCAAACCGCCAAGCAATAG
TGCTTCATCAGGTTGGAGCACTGCTGCGGGCGTGGTGGATGGGGTTGATCTAGGATCTGAGTGGAACACG
CACGGGGGGATTATTGGAAAATCTCAGCAACAACAAAAACTAGCGGGACTTAACGTGGGAATGGTGAACG
TAATTAACGCGGAGATCATTAAGCAAAGCAAGCAATACAGGATCCTTGTCGAGAACGGCTTTAAAAAGGA
AGATGTAGAGCGGGCATTAGTGATTGCTAATATGAACATCGAAGAGGCAGCCGATATGCTCCGTGCCAAC
TCATCCCTATCAATGGATGGTTGGCGTCGACATGATGAGTCCCTTGGATCTTATGCCGACCACAATAGTT
CAACAAGCAGCGGTGGATTTGCTGGTCGTTACCCGGTCAACAGTGGACAACCTTCAATGTCCTTTCCTCA
TAATAACCTTATGAATAACATGGGAGGTACCGCTGTTACTGGAGGTAACAACAATACAAACATGACAGCT
TTACAGGTGCAAAAGTATTTAAATCAAGGGCAACATGGTGTCGCTGTTGGACCGCAAGCCGTTGGTAATT
CTTCAGCAGTATCTGTCGGATTTGGTCAGAACACGTCTAACGCAGCAGTGGCAGGAGCAGCCTCTGCAAA
TATAGCAGCAAATACAAACAACCAACCGTCTGGTCAGCAAATTCGCATGCTAGGCCAGCAAATTCAGTTG
GCCATTCATAGTGGTTTCATATCTAGTCAGATATTGACTCAACCGCTAACTCAAACAACCCTTAACCTTT
TAAACCAACTTCTTAGCAATATTAAGCATCTCCAGGCTGCACAGCAATCCCTTACCCGCGGGGGAAATGT
CAATCCAATGGCAGTGAATGTGGCTATATCTAAATACAAGCAGCAAATCCAGAATTTACAGAACCAGATA
AGTGCACAACAGGCTGTGTATGTAAAACAGCAAAATATGCAACCAACTTCACAACAACAACAGCCCCAAC
AACAGCAACTTCCTTCTGTTCATCTAAGTAACTCAGGCAACGACTATTTAAGAGGTCACGATGCAATAAA
TAATTTGCAAAGCAACTTTTCTGAGCTCAATATTAATAAGCCAAGTGGATATCAAGGAGCGTCCAATCAA
CAATCCCGATTAAATCAGTGGAAGCTTCCAGTATTAGATAAGGAGATCAACTCTGACAGTACGGAATTTT
CTCGTGCCCCAGGTGCAACGAAACAAAATTTGACGGCCAACACAAGCAACATAAACTCTTTGGGTCTTCA
AAACGATAGTACATGGTCAACTGGACGCAGTATTGGTGACGGTTGGCCTGATCCCTCATCTGATGCCAAT
ACCGGTAAAAATTCACCGACTGATTTACCGCCACTAAGTTTATCGTCGTCTACATGGAGTTTTAATCCAA
ACCAAAATTATCCGAGTCACAGTTGGTCTGACAATAGTCAACAATGTACCGCCACTTCGGAGCTTTGGAC
AAGCCCGCTAAATAAATCATCGTCTCGAGGTCCCCCGCCAGGATTGACTGCCAATTCAAATAAATCTGCA
AATAGTAATGCGTCAACGCCAACAACTATTACCGGAGGTGCGAATGGATGGTTACAGCCTCGAAGTGGCG
GTGTTCAAACCACAAACACTAATTGGACAGGTGGTAACACCACTTGGGGCTCCAGTTGGTTGCTTTTGAA
AAATCTAACAGCACAGATTGATGGTCCTACTTTGCGTACACTGTGTATGCAGCATGGGCCCCTTGTCAGC
TTTCACCCGTATTTGAACCAAGGAATTGCCTTATGTAAATATACTACTCGTGAGGAGGCGAACAAGGCGC
AAATGGCGTTAAACAACTGTGTCCTCGCCAACACCACAATATTTGCTGAATCTCCCAGCGAGAACGAGGT
GCAAAGCATTATGCAGCACTTACCACAAACTCCTTCCTCTACAAGCTCTAGTGGAACTAGTGGTGGCAAC
GTCGGAGGCGTCGGCACTTCAGCCAATAATGCAAACAGTGGTTCTGCAGCTTGTCTGTCCGGAAACAATA
GCGGCAACGGAAACGGCAGCGCGAGCGGCGCCGGCAGCGGCAACAATGGCAACAGTAGCTGCAACAACAG
TGCCGCCGGGGGGGGCAGCAGCAGCAACAACACGATTACCACTGTAGCAAATTCGAATCTTGTTGGTTCT
AGTGGCTCTGTCTCAAATTCCTCTGGCGTTACTGCTAACTCTAGTACTGTTTCTGTAGTTAGTTGTACAG
CGAGTGGGAATTCCATAAATGGGGCAGGTACTGCAAACAGTTCTGGTTCAAAGAGTAGTGCAAACAATTT
AGCTAGCGGCCAGTCTAGCGCTTCTAACTTAACTAATAGCACCAATTCAACATGGCGACAAACTAGCCAA
AACCAAGCTCTTCAAAGTCAAAGCAGGCCATCAGGCAGAGAAGCTGACTTTGATTATATATCTCTCGTTT
ATTCCATTGTTGATGATTAATCTAGAGGGCCCGCGGTTCGAAGGTAAGCCTATCCCTAACCCTCTCCTCG
GTCTCGATTCTACGCGTACCGGTCATCATCACCATCACCATTGAGTTTAAACCCGCTGATCAGCCTCGAC
TGTGCCTTCTAAGGCCTGAGCTCGCTGATCAGCCTCGATCGAGGATCCAGACATGATAAGATACATTGAT
GAGTTTGGACAAACCACAACTAGAATGCAGTGAAAAAAATGCTTTATTTGTGAAATTTGTGATGCTATTG
CTTTATTTGTAACCATTATAAGCTGCAATAAACAAGTTAACAACAACAATTGCATTCATTTTATGTTTCA
GGTTCAGGGGGAGGTGTGGGAGGTTTTTTAAAGCAAGTAAAACCTCTACAAATGTGGTATGGCTGATTAT
GATCAGTCGACCGATGCCCTTGAGAGCCTTCAACCCAGTCAGCTCCTTCCGGTGGGCGCGGGGCATGACT
ATCGTCGCCGCACTTATGACTGTCTTCTTTATCATGCAACTCGTAGGACAGGTGCCGGCAGCGCTCTGGG
TCATTTTCGGCGAGGACCGCTTTCGCTGGAGCGCGACGATGATCGGCCTGTCGCTTGCGGTATTCGGAAT
CTTGCACGCCCTCGCTCAAGCCTTCGTCACTGGTCCCGCCACCAAACGTTTCGGCGAGAAGCAGGCCATT
ATCGCCGGCATGGCGGCCGACGCGCTGGGCTACGTCTTGCTGGCGTTCGCGACGCGAGGCTGGATGGCCT
TCCCCATTATGATTCTTCTCGCTTCCGGCGGCATCGGGATGCCCGCGTTGCAGGCCATGCTGTCCAGGCA
GGTAGATGACGACCATCAGGGACAGCTTCAAGGATCGCTCGCGGCTCTTACCAGCCAGCAAAAGGCCAGG
AACCGTAAAAAGGCCGCGTTGCTGGCGTTTTTCCATAGGCTCCGCCCCCCTGACGAGCATCACAAAAATC
GACGCTCAAGTCAGAGGTGGCGAAACCCGACAGGACTATAAAGATACCAGGCGTTTCCCCCTGGAAGCTC
CCTCGTGCGCTCTCCTGTTCCGACCCTGCCGCTTACCGGATACCTGTCCGCCTTTCTCCCTTCGGGAAGC
GTGGCGCTTTCTCAATGCTCACGCTGTAGGTATCTCAGTTCGGTGTAGGTCGTTCGCTCCAAGCTGGGCT
GTGTGCACGAACCCCCCGTTCAGCCCGACCGCTGCGCCTTATCCGGTAACTATCGTCTTGAGTCCAACCC
GGTAAGACACGACTTATCGCCACTGGCAGCAGCCACTGGTAACAGGATTAGCAGAGCGAGGTATGTAGGC
GGTGCTACAGAGTTCTTGAAGTGGTGGCCTAACTACGGCTACACTAGAAGGACAGTATTTGGTATCTGCG
CTCTGCTGAAGCCAGTTACCTTCGGAAAAAGAGTTGGTAGCTCTTGATCCGGCAAACAAACCACCGCTGG
TAGCGGTGGTTTTTTTGTTTGCAAGCAGCAGATTACGCGCAGAAAAAAAGGATCTCAAGAAGATCCTTTG
ATCTTTTCTACGGGGTCTGACGCTCAGTGGAACGAAAACTCACGTTAAGGGATTTTGGTCATGAGATTAT
CAAAAAGGATCTTCACCTAGATCCTTTTAAATTAAAAATGAAGTTTTAAATCAATCTAAAGTATATATGA
GTAAACTTGGTCTGACAGTTACCAATGCTTAATCAGTGAGGCACCTATCTCAGCGATCTGTCTATTTCGT
TCATCCATAGTTGCCTGACTCCCCGTCGTGTAGATAACTACGATACGGGAGGGCTTACCATCTGGCCCCA
GTGCTGCAATGATACCGCGAGACCCACGCTCACCGGCTCCAGATTTATCAGCAATAAACCAGCCAGCCGG
AAGGGCCGAGCGCAGAAGTGGTCCTGCAACTTTATCCGCCTCCATCCAGTCTATTAATTGTTGCCGGGAA
GCTAGAGTAAGTAGTTCGCCAGTTAATAGTTTGCGCAACGTTGTTGCCATTGCTGCAGGCATCGTGGTGT
CACGCTCGTCGTTTGGTATGGCTTCATTCAGCTCCGGTTCCCAACGATCAAGGCGAGTTACATGATCCCC
CATGTTGTGCAAAAAAGCGGTTAGCTCCTTCGGTCCTCCGATCGTTGTCAGAAGTAAGTTGGCCGCAGTG
TTATCACTCATGGTTATGGCAGCACTGCATAATTCTCTTACTGTCATGCCATCCGTAAGATGCTTTTCTG
TGACTGGTGAGTACTCAACCAAGTCATTCTGAGAATAGTGTATGCGGCGACCGAGTTGCTCTTGCCCGGC
GTCAACACGGGATAATACCGCGCCACATAGCAGAACTTTAAAAGTGCTCATCATTGGAAAACGTTCTTCG
GGGCGAAAACTCTCAAGGATCTTACCGCTGTTGAGATCCAGTTCGATGTAACCCACTCGTGCACCCAACT
GATCTTCAGCATCTTTTACTTTCACCAGCGTTTCTGGGTGAGCAAAAACAGGAAGGCAAAATGCCGCAAA
AAAGGGAATAAGGGCGACACGGAAATGTTGAATACTCATACTCTTCCTTTTTCAATATTATTGAAGCATT
TATCAGGGTTATTGTCTCATGAGCGGATACATATTTGAATGTATTTAGAAAAATAAACAAATAGGGGTTC
CGCGCACATTTCCCCGAAAAGTGCCACCTGACGTCTAAGAAACCATTATTATCATGACATTAACCTATAA
AAATAGGCGTATCACGAGGCCCTTTCGT
Features (pLannotate 1.2.2; 10 found; start..end, strand, type, name):
     56..2568    +  promoter       Ac5 promoter: Drosophila melanogaster actin 5C promoter
   2588..3304    +  CDS            EGFP: EGFP is a basic (constitutively fluorescent) green fluorescent protein published in 1996, derived from Aequorea victoria. It is reported to be a rapidly-maturing weak dimer with moderate acid sensitivity.
   3347..7297    +  CDS            gw: GAWKY_DROME - Also known as GW182 From Drosophila melanogaster (Fruit fly).
   7323..7364    +  CDS            V5 tag: epitope tag from simian virus 5
   7464..7598    -  polyA_signal   SV40 poly(A) signal: SV40 polyadenylation signal
   7621..7705    -  CDS            large T antigen (fragment): large T antigen from SV40 (simian virus 40)
   7706..8176    +  CDS            TcR (fragment): tetracycline efflux protein; tet; confers resistance to tetracycline
   8220..8808    -  rep_origin     ori: high-copy-number ColE1/pMB1/pBR322/pUC origin of replication
   8979..9839    -  CDS            AmpR: β-lactamase; bla; confers resistance to ampicillin, carbenicillin, and related antibiotics
   9840..9944    -  promoter       AmpR promoter: bla
