[The description below was written by a language model from this plasmid's Addgene catalogue record and pLannotate feature annotations shown in this document.]
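Description:
pAc5.1B-EGFP-DmGW182-delDUF-dsRNAres_L is a 10,038-nt insect expression plasmid. The catalogue lists the backbone as unknown, although the name and feature layout point to a pAc5.1-type vector. It is propagated in E. coli through a ColE1/pUC-type origin and selected with ampicillin via a β-lactamase gene under its own bla promoter. The annotation describes the origin as high-copy, whereas the catalogue entry records the plasmid as low copy. A partial tetracycline-resistance coding fragment and a short SV40 large T antigen fragment are also annotated; these appear to be backbone remnants rather than functional elements.

The expression cassette is driven by the Drosophila melanogaster actin 5C (Ac5) promoter, a strong constitutive promoter used in cultured fly cells. It directs expression of EGFP followed by the coding sequence of the D. melanogaster gw gene (GW182), giving an N-terminally EGFP-tagged protein. A V5 epitope tag is annotated downstream of the insert, but the record does not state whether it is in frame and translated. An SV40 polyadenylation signal lies downstream, annotated on the reverse strand. As the name indicates, the insert is a variant lacking the DUF region and is designed to be resistant to dsRNA. Relative to the reference transcript, it also carries two amino-acid changes (V704A and N799S) and one silent change.

The stated purpose is simply insect expression of this variant. The dsRNA-resistant design fits complementation experiments in which endogenous GW182 is depleted by RNAi, and the associated publication concerns PABPC1-binding sites in GW182 proteins and miRNA-mediated silencing. The depositor notes that the provided sequence may be theoretical or based on Sanger data.
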