Addgene plasmid #146829: pAc5.1B-EGFP-DmGW182-delDUF-dsRNAres_L
Purpose: Insect Expression of DmGW182-delDUF-dsRNAres
Depositing lab: Elisa Izaurralde. Depositing organization: Max Planck Institute for Developmental Biology. Publication: Two PABPC1-binding sites in GW182 proteins promote miRNA-mediated gene silencing. Huntzinger E, Braun JE, Heimstädt S, Zekri L, Izaurralde E. EMBO J. 2010 Dec 15;29(24):4146-60. doi: 10.1038/emboj.2010.274 PubMed 21063388.
Backbone
  Vector backbone: Unknown
  Vector type: Insect Expression
Growth in bacteria
  Bacterial resistance: Ampicillin, 100 μg/mL
  Growth temperature: 37°C
  Growth strain: DH5alpha
  Copy number: Low Copy
Gene/Insert
  Gene/Insert name: DmGW182-delDUF-dsRNAres
  Species: D. melanogaster (fly)
  Mutation: Two non silent mutations V704A and N799S and one silent mutation G2295A compared to the sequence given by NM_166780 varA
  Entrez Gene: gw (a.k.a. Dmel_CG31992, CG11484, CG31992, CG9905, Dmel\CG31992, GQ182, GW, GW182, Gw, Gw182, anon-EST:Posey205, dGW182, gw182)
  Cloning method: Unknown
Terms and licenses: Academic/Nonprofit Terms; Industry Terms: Not Available to Industry
Depositor comments: Plasmids from this collection were made available to the research community and donated after the lab closed. Please note that the sequence provided by the depositing laboratory may be theoretical/predicted or based on Sanger sequencing results. There may be discrepancies between sequencing results obtained by Addgene and the depositor sequence. If an Addgene verified sequence is not available, please contact before placing your order to request that our lab fully sequence the plasmid.
How to cite: pAc5.1B-EGFP-DmGW182-delDUF-dsRNAres_L was a gift from Elisa Izaurralde (Addgene plasmid # 146829 ; http://n2t.net/addgene:146829 ; RRID:Addgene_146829)
